>Addgene plasmid #214735 | pCAG_iPE-C | addgene full sequence | sequence record 425000 | Addgene NGS Result
GACCATGAGGCGCGCCGGATTCGACATTGATTATTGACTAGTTATTAATAGTAATCAATTACGGGGTCAT
TAGTTCATAGCCCATATATGGAGTTCCGCGTTACATAACTTACGGTAAATGGCCCGCCTGGCTGACCGCC
CAACGACCCCCGCCCATTGACGTCAATAATGACGTATGTTCCCATAGTAACGCCAATAGGGACTTTCCAT
TGACGTCAATGGGTGGAGTATTTACGGTAAACTGCCCACTTGGCAGTACATCAAGTGTATCATATGCCAA
GTACGCCCCCTATTGACGTCAATGACGGTAAATGGCCCGCCTGGCATTATGCCCAGTACATGACCTTATG
GGACTTTCCTACTTGGCAGTACATCTACGTATTAGTCATCGCTATTACCATGGTCGAGGTGAGCCCCACG
TTCTGCTTCACTCTCCCCATCTCCCCCCCCTCCCCACCCCCAATTTTGTATTTATTTATTTTTTAATTAT
TTTGTGCAGCGATGGGGGCGGGGGGGGGGGGGGGGCGCGCGCCAGGCGGGGCGGGGCGGGGCGAGGGGCG
GGGCGGGGCGAGGCGGAGAGGTGCGGCGGCAGCCAATCAGAGCGGCGCGCTCCGAAAGTTTCCTTTTATG
GCGAGGCGGCGGCGGCGGCGGCCCTATAAAAAGCGAAGCGCGCGGCGGGCGGGAGTCGCTGCGCGCTGCC
TTCGCCCCGTGCCCCGCTCCGCCGCCGCCTCGCGCCGCCCGCCCCGGCTCTGACTGACCGCGTTACTCCC
ACAGGTGAGCGGGCGGGACGGCCCTTCTCCTCCGGGCTGTAATTAGCGCTTGGTTTAATGACGGCTTGTT
TCTTTTCTGTGGCTGCGTGAAAGCCTTGAGGGGCTCCGGGAGGGCCCTTTGTGCGGGGGGAGCGGCTCGG
GGGGTGCGTGCGTGTGTGTGTGCGTGGGGAGCGCCGCGTGCGGCTCCGCGCTGCCCGGCGGCTGTGAGCG
CTGCGGGCGCGGCGCGGGGCTTTGTGCGCTCCGCAGTGTGCGCGAGGGGAGCGCGGCCGGGGGCGGTGCC
CCGCGGTGCGGGGGGGGCTGCGAGGGGAACAAAGGCTGCGTGCGGGGTGTGTGCGTGGGGGGGTGAGCAG
GGGGTGTGGGCGCGTCGGTCGGGCTGCAACCCCCCCTGCACCCCCCTCCCCGAGTTGCTGAGCACGGCCC
GGCTTCGGGTGCGGGGCTCCGTACGGGGCGTGGCGCGGGGCTCGCCGTGCCGGGCGGGGGGTGGCGGCAG
GTGGGGGTGCCGGGCGGGGCGGGGCCGCCTCGGGCCGGGGAGGGCTCGGGGGAGGGGCGCGGCGGCCCCC
GGAGCGCCGGCGGCTGTCGAGGCGCGGCGAGCCGCAGCCATTGCCTTTTATGGTAATCGTGCGAGAGGGC
GCAGGGACTTCCTTTGTCCCAAATCTGTGCGGAGCCGAAATCTGGGAGGCGCCGCCGCACCCCCTCTAGC
GGGCGCGGGGCGAAGCGGTGCGGCGCCGGCAGGAAGGAAATGGGCGGGGAGGGCCTTCGTGCGTCGCCGC
GCCGCCGTCCCCTTCTCCCTCTCCAGCCTCGGGGCTGTCCGCGGGGGGACGGCTGCCTTCGGGGGGGACG
GGGCAGGGCGGGGTTCGGCTTCTGGCGTGTGACCGGCGGCTCTAGAGCCTCTGCTAACCATGTTCATGCC
TTCTTCTTTTTCCTACAGATCCTTAATTAATAATACGACTCACTATAGGGGCCGCCACCATGGACAAGAA
GTACAGCATCGGCCTGGACATCGGCACCAACTCTGTGGGCTGGGCCGTGATCACCGACGAGTACAAGGTG
CCCAGCAAGAAATTCAAGGTGCTGGGCAACACCGACCGGCACAGCATCAAGAAGAACCTGATCGGAGCCC
TGCTGTTCGACAGCGGCGAAACAGCCGAGGCCACCCGGCTGAAGAGAACCGCCAGAAGAAGATACACCAG
ACGGAAGAACCGGATCTGCTATCTGCAAGAGATCTTCAGCAACGAGATGGCCAAGGTGGACGACAGCTTC
TTCCACAGACTGGAAGAGTCCTTCCTGGTGGAAGAGGATAAGAAGCACGAGCGGCACCCCATCTTCGGCA
ACATCGTGGACGAGGTGGCCTACCACGAGAAGTACCCCACCATCTACCACCTGAGAAAGAAACTGGTGGA
CAGCACCGACAAGGCCGACCTGCGGCTGATCTATCTGGCCCTGGCCCACATGATCAAGTTCCGGGGCCAC
TTCCTGATCGAGGGCGACCTGAACCCCGACAACAGCGACGTGGACAAGCTGTTCATCCAGCTGGTGCAGA
CCTACAACCAGCTGTTCGAGGAAAACCCCATCAACGCCAGCGGCGTGGACGCCAAGGCCATCCTGTCTGC
CAGACTGAGCAAGAGCAGACGGCTGGAAAATCTGATCGCCCAGCTGCCCGGCGAGAAGAAGAATGGCCTG
TTCGGCAACCTGATTGCCCTGAGCCTGGGCCTGACCCCCAACTTCAAGAGCAACTTCGACCTGGCCGAGG
ATGCCAAACTGCAGCTGAGCAAGGACACCTACGACGACGACCTGGACAACCTGCTGGCCCAGATCGGCGA
CCAGTACGCCGACCTGTTTCTGGCCGCCAAGAACCTGTCCGACGCCATCCTGCTGAGCGACATCCTGAGA
GTGAACACCGAGATCACCAAGGCCCCCCTGAGCGCCTCTATGATCAAGAGATACGACGAGCACCACCAGG
ACCTGACCCTGCTGAAAGCTCTCGTGCGGCAGCAGCTGCCTGAGAAGTACAAAGAGATTTTCTTCGACCA
GAGCAAGAACGGCTACGCCGGCTACATTGACGGCGGAGCCAGCCAGGAAGAGTTCTACAAGTTCATCAAG
CCCATCCTGGAAAAGATGGACGGCACCGAGGAACTGCTCGTGAAGCTGAACAGAGAGGACCTGCTGCGGA
AGCAGCGGACCTTCGACAACGGCAGCATCCCCCACCAGATCCACCTGGGAGAGCTGCACGCCATTCTGCG
GCGGCAGGAAGATTTTTACCCATTCCTGAAGGACAACCGGGAAAAGATCGAGAAGATCCTGACCTTCCGC
ATCCCCTACTACGTGGGCCCTCTGGCCAGGGGAAACAGCAGATTCGCCTGGATGACCAGAAAGAGCGAGG
AAACCATCACCCCCTGGAACTTCGAGGAAGTGGTGGACAAGGGCGCTTCCGCCCAGAGCTTCATCGAGCG
GATGACCAACTTCGATAAGAACCTGCCCAACGAGAAGGTGCTGCCCAAGCACAGCCTGCTGTACGAGTAC
TTCACCGTGTATAACGAGCTGACCAAAGTGAAATACGTGACCGAGGGAATGAGAAAGCCCGCCTTCCTGA
GCGGCGAGCAGAAAAAGGCCATCGTGGACCTGCTGTTCAAGACCAACCGGAAAGTGACCGTGAAGCAGCT
GAAAGAGGACTACTTCAAGAAAATCGAGTGCTTCGACTCCGTGGAAATCTCCGGCGTGGAAGATCGGTTC
AACGCCTCCCTGGGCACATACCACGATCTGCTGAAAATTATCAAGGACAAGGACTTCCTGGACAATGAGG
AAAACGAGGACATTCTGGAAGATATCGTGCTGACCCTGACACTGTTTGAGGACAGAGAGATGATCGAGGA
ACGGCTGAAAACCTATGCCCACCTGTTCGACGACAAAGTGATGAAGCAGCTGAAGCGGCGGAGATACACC
GGCTGGGGCAGGCTGAGCCGGAAGCTGATCAACGGCATCCGGGACAAGCAGTCCGGCAAGACAATCCTGG
ATTTCCTGAAGTCCGACGGCTTCGCCAACAGAAACTTCATGCAGCTGATCCACGACGACAGCCTGACCTT
TAAAGAGGACATCCAGAAAGCCCAGGTGTCCGGCCAGGGCGATAGCCTGCACGAGCACATTGCCAATCTG
GCCGGCAGCCCCGCCATTAAGAAGGGCATCCTGCAGACAGTGAAGGTGGTGGACGAGCTCGTGAAAGTGA
TGGGCCGGCACAAGCCCGAGAACATCGTGATCGAAATGGCCAGAGAGAACCAGACCACCCAGAAGGGACA
GAAGAACAGCCGCGAGAGAATGAAGCGGATCGAAGAGGGCATCAAAGAGCTGGGCAGCCAGATCCTGAAA
GAACACCCCGTGGAAAACACCCAGCTGCAGAACGAGAAGCTGTACCTGTACTACCTGCAGAATGGGCGGG
ATATGTACGTGGACCAGGAACTGGACATCAACCGGCTGTCCGACTACGATGTGGACCATATCGTGCCTCA
GAGCTTTCTGAAGGACGACTCCATCGACAACAAGGTGCTGACCAGAAGCGACAAGGCCCGGGGCAAGAGC
GACAACGTGCCCTCCGAAGAGGTCGTGAAGAAGATGAAGAACTACTGGCGGCAGCTGCTGAACGCCAAGC
TGATTACCCAGAGAAAGTTCGACAATCTGACCAAGGCCGAGAGAGGCGGCCTGAGCGAACTGGATAAGGC
CGGCTTCATCAAGAGACAGCTGGTGGAAACCCGGCAGATCACAAAGCACGTGGCACAGATCCTGGACTCC
CGGATGAACACTAAGTACGACGAGAATGACAAGCTGATCCGGGAAGTGAAAGTGATCACCCTGAAGTCCA
AGCTGGTGTCCGATTTCCGGAAGGATTTCCAGTTTTACAAAGTGCGCGAGATCAACAACTACCACCACGC
CCACGACGCCTACCTGAACGCCGTCGTGGGAACCGCCCTGATCAAAAAGTACCCTAAGCTGGAAAGCGAG
TTCGTGTACGGCGACTACAAGGTGTACGACGTGCGGAAGATGATCGCCAAGAGCGAGCAGGAAATCGGCA
AGGCTACCGCCAAGTACTTCTTCTACAGCAACATCATGAACTTTTTCAAGACCGAGATTACCCTGGCCAA
CGGCGAGATCCGGAAGCGGCCTCTGATCGAGACAAACGGCGAAACCGGGGAGATCGTGTGGGATAAGGGC
CGGGATTTTGCCACCGTGCGGAAAGTGCTGAGCATGCCCCAAGTGAATATCGTGAAAAAGACCGAGGTGC
AGACAGGCGGCTTCAGCAAAGAGTCTATCCTGCCCAAGAGGAACAGCGATAAGCTGATCGCCAGAAAGAA
GGACTGGGACCCTAAGAAGTACGGCGGCTTCGACAGCCCCACCGTGGCCTATTCTGTGCTGGTGGTGGCC
AAAGTGGAAAAGGGCAAGTCCAAGAAACTGAAGAGTGTGAAAGAGCTGCTGGGGATCACCATCATGGAAA
GAAGCAGCTTCGAGAAGAATCCCATCGACTTTCTGGAAGCCAAGGGCTACAAAGAAGTGAAAAAGGACCT
GATCATCAAGCTGCCTAAGTACTCCCTGTTCGAGCTGGAAAACGGCCGGAAGAGAATGCTGGCCTCTGCC
GGCGAACTGCAGAAGGGAAACGAACTGGCCCTGCCCTCCAAATATGTGAACTTCCTGTACCTGGCCAGCC
ACTATGAGAAGCTGAAGGGCTCCCCCGAGGATAATGAGCAGAAACAGCTGTTTGTGGAACAGCACAAGCA
CTACCTGGACGAGATCATCGAGCAGATCAGCGAGTTCTCCAAGAGAGTGATCCTGGCCGACGCTAATCTG
GACAAAGTGCTGTCCGCCTACAACAAGCACCGGGATAAGCCCATCAGAGAGCAGGCCGAGAATATCATCC
ACCTGTTTACCCTGACCAATCTGGGAGCCCCTGCCGCCTTCAAGTACTTTGACACCACCATCGACCGGAA
GAGGTACACCAGCACCAAAGAGGTGCTGGACGCCACCCTGATCCACCAGAGCATCACCGGCCTGTACGAG
ACACGGATCGACCTGTCTCAGCTGGGAGGCGACGCCTATCCCTATGACGTGCCCGATTATGCCAGCCTGG
GCTCCGGATCCCCCAAGAAGAAACGCAAGGTGGAAGATGGCGAGGGCCCAGCCGCTAAGAGAGTGAAACT
GGATTCCGGAGCTGCTCCTGCCGCCAAGAAGAAGAAACTCGACACCGGTGGACCTGGAAGCGAGCCTGCT
ACATCTGGCTCTGAGACACCTGGCACCTCCGAGTCTGCTACACCTGAATCTGGACCTGGCGCTAGCACCC
TGAACATCGAGGACGAGTACCGGCTGCACGAGACAAGCAAAGAACCCGATGTGTCCCTGGGCAGCACCTG
GCTTAGTGATTTCCCTCAGGCCTGGGCCGAGACAGGCGGAATGGGACTTGCTGTTAGACAGGCCCCTCTG
ATCATCCCTCTGAAGGCCACAAGCACCCCTGTGTCCATCAAGCAGTACCCCATGAGCCAAGAGGCCCGGC
TGGGAATCAAGCCCCACATTCAGAGACTGCTGGACCAGGGCATCCTGGTGCCTTGTCAGAGCCCTTGGAA
TACCCCTCTGCTGCCCGTGAAGAAGCCCGGCACCAACGATTACAGACCCGTGCAGGACCTGCGGGAAGTG
AACAAGAGAGTGGAAGATATTCACCCCACCGTGCCGAATCCTTACAACCTGCTGTCTGGCCTGCCTCCTA
GCCACCAGTGGTACACAGTGCTGGACCTGAAGGACGCCTTCTTCTGTCTGCGGCTGCACCCTACAAGCCA
GCCTCTGTTTGCCTTTGAGTGGCGGGACCCTGAGATGGGCATTAGCGGACAGCTGACCTGGACCAGACTG
CCCCAGGGCTTCAAGAACAGCCCCACACTGTTCAACGAGGCCCTGCATAGGGACCTCGCCGACTTCAGAA
TCCAGCATCCTGACCTGATCCTGCTCCAGTACGTGGACGATCTGCTGCTGGCCGCTACAAGCGAGCTGGA
TTGTCAGCAGGGAACAAGAGCCCTGCTGCAAACCCTGGGCAACCTGGGCTATAGAGCCTCTGCCAAGAAG
GCCCAGATTTGCCAGAAACAAGTGAAGTATCTGGGCTACCTGCTGAAAGAGGGCCAGCGTTGGCTGACCG
AGGCCAGAAAAGAAACCGTGATGGGCCAGCCTACACCTAAGACACCCAGACAGCTGAGAGAGTTCCTGGG
CAAAGCCGGATTCTGTCGGCTGTTCATCCCTGGCTTTGCCGAGATGGCTGCCCCTCTGTACCCACTGACA
AAGCCCGGAACTCTGTTCAACTGGGGCCCAGATCAGCAGAAGGCCTACCAAGAGATCAAGCAGGCTCTGC
TGACAGCCCCTGCTCTGGGACTGCCTGATCTGACCAAGCCTTTCGAGCTGTTCGTGGACGAGAAGCAGGG
CTATGCCAAAGGCGTGCTGACACAGAAGCTCGGCCCTTGGAGAAGGCCTGTGGCCTACCTGAGCAAGAAA
CTGGACCCTGTGGCTGCCGGATGGCCTCCTTGTCTGAGAATGGTGGCCGCCATTGCCGTGCTGACCAAGG
ATGCCGGAAAGCTGACAATGGGACAGCCTCTGGTCATTCTGGCCCCTCATGCCGTGGAAGCCCTCGTGAA
ACAGCCTCCTGATCGGTGGCTGAGCAACGCCAGGATGACACACTATCAGGCACTGCTGCTCGACACCGAC
AGAGTGCAGTTTGGACCTGTGGTGGCCCTGAATCCTGCCACACTTCTGCCTCTGCCTGAGGAAGGCCTCC
AGCACAATTGCCTGGACATCCTGGCCGAGGCTCACGGCACAAGACCCGATCTGACAGATCAGCCACTGCC
TGACGCCGACCACACCTGGTATACAGATGGCAGCTCTCTGCTGCAAGAAGGACAGAGAAAAGCCGGGGCT
GCCGTGACCACCGAGACAGAAGTGATTTGGGCCAAAGCTCTGCCCGCTGGCACATCTGCTCAGAGAGCCG
AACTGATCGCCCTGACACAGGCCCTGAAAATGGCCGAGGGCAAGAAGCTGAACGTCTACACCGACTCCAG
ATACGCCTTCGCCACCGCTCACATCCACGGCGAAATCTATCGGCGGAGAGGATGGCTGACCAGCGAGGGC
AAAGAGATTAAGAACAAGGACGAGATTCTCGCCCTGCTCAAGGCCCTGTTCCTGCCTAAGCGGCTGAGCA
TCATCCACTGTCCAGGCCACCAGAAGGGCCACTCTGCTGAAGCTAGAGGCAACAGAATGGCCGACCAGGC
TGCCAGAAAGGCCGCCATCACAGAGACACCCGATACCAGCACACTGCTGATCGAGAACAGCAGCCCTGGT
ACCCCTAAGAAGAAGCGGAAAGTGGACTGAACGCGTAAATGATTGCAGATCCACTAGTTCTAGAGCTCGC
TGATCAGCCTCGACTGTGCCTTCTAGTTGCCAGCCATCTGTTGTTTGCCCCTCCCCCGTGCCTTCCTTGA
CCCTGGAAGGTGCCACTCCCACTGTCCTTTCCTAATAAAATGAGGAAATTGCATCGCATTGTCTGAGTAG
GTGTCATTCTATTCTGGGGGGTGGGGTGGGGCAGGACAGCAAGGGGGAGGATTGGGAAGACAATAGCAGG
CATGCTGGGGATGCGGTGGGCTCTATGGCTTCTGAGGCGGAAAGAACCAGCTGGGGCTCGAGATCCACTA
GTTCTAGCCTCGAGGCTAGAGCGGCCGCCACTGGCCGTCGTTTTACAACGTCGTGACTGGGAAAACCCTG
GCGTTACCCAACTTAATCGCCTTGCAGCACATCCCCCTTTCGCCAGCTGGCGTAATAGCGAAGAGGCCCG
CACCGATCGCCCTTCCCAACAGTTGCGCAGCCTGAATGGCGAATGGAAATTGTAAGCGTTAATATTTTGT
TAAAATTCGCGTTAAATTTTTGTTAAATCAGCTCATTTTTTAACCAATAGGCCGAAATCGGCAAAATCCC
TTATAAATCAAAAGAATAGACCGAGATAGGGT
[37 nt withheld, positions 8783-8819]
AAAGAACGTGGACTCCAACGTCAAAGG
[49 nt withheld, positions 8847-8895]
T
[91 nt withheld, positions 8897-8987]
G
[124 nt withheld, positions 8989-9112]
CAGGTGGCACTTTTCGGGGAAATGTGCGCGGAACCCCTATTTGTTTATTTTTCTAAATACATTCAAATAT
GTATCCGCTCATGAGACAATAACCCTGATAAATGCTTCAATAATATTGAAAAAGGAAGAGTATGAGTATT
CAACATTTCCGTGTCGCCCTTATTCCCTTTTTTGCGGCATTTTGCCTTCCTGTTTTTGCTCACCCAGAAA
CGCTGGTGAAAGTAAAAGATGCTGAAGATCAGTTGGGTGCACGAGTGGGTTACATCGAACTGGATCTCAA
CAGCGGTAAGATCCTTGAGAGTTTTCGCCCCGAAGAACGTTTTCCAATGATGAGCACTTTTAAAGTTCTG
CTATGTGGCGCGGTATTATCCCGTATTGACGCCGGGCAAGAGCAACTCGGTCGCCGCATACACTATTCTC
AGAATGACTTGGTTGAGTACTCACCAGTCACAGAAAAGCATCTTACGGATGGCATGACAGTAAGAGAATT
ATGCAGTGCTGCCATAACCATGAGTGATAACACTGCGGCCAACTTACTTCTGACAACGATCGGAGGACCG
AAGGAGCTAACCGCTTTTTTGCACAACATGGGGGATCATGTAACTCGCCTTGATCGTTGGGAACCGGAGC
TGAATGAAGCCATACCAAACGACGAGCGTGACACCACGATGCCTGTAGCAATGGCAACAACGTTGCGCAA
ACTATTAACTGGCGAACTACTTACTCTAGCTTCCCGGCAACAATTAATAGACTGGATGGAGGCGGATAAA
GTTGCAGGACCACTTCTGCGCTCGGCCCTTCCGGCTGGCTGGTTTATTGCTGATAAATCTGGAGCCGGTG
AGCGTGGGTCTCGCGGTATCATTGCAGCACTGGGGCCAGATGGTAAGCCCTCCCGTATCGTAGTTATCTA
CACGACGGGGAGTCAGGCAACTATGGATGAACGAAATAGACAGATCGCTGAGATAGGTGCCTCACTGATT
AAGCATTGGTAACTGTCAGACCAAGTTTACTCATATATACTTTAGATTGATTTAAAACTTCATTTTTAAT
TTAAAAGGATCTAGGTGAAGATCCTTTTTGATAATCTCATGACCAAAATCCCTTAACGTGAGTTTTCGTT
CCACTGAGCGTCAGACCCCGTAGAAAAGATCAAAGGATCTTCTTGAGATCCTTTTTTTCTGCGCGTAATC
TGCTGCTTGCAAACAAAAAAACCACCGCTACCAGCGGTGGTTTGTTTGCCGGATCAAGAGCTACCAACTC
TTTTTCCGAAGGTAACTGGCTTCAGCAGAGCGCAGATACCAAATACTGTTCTTCTAGTGTAGCCGTAGTT
AGGCCACCACTTCAAGAACTCTGTAGCACCGCCTACATACCTCGCTCTGCTAATCCTGTTACCAGTGGCT
GCTGCCAGTGGCGATAAGTCGTGTCTTACCGGGTTGGACTCAAGACGATAGTTACCGGATAAGGCGCAGC
GGTCGGGCTGAACGGGGGGTTCGTGCACACAGCCCAGCTTGGAGCGAACGACCTACACCGAACTGAGATA
CCTACAGCGTGAGCTATGAGAAAGCGCCACGCTTCCCGAAGGGAGAAAGGCGGACAGGTATCCGGTAAGC
GGCAGGGTCGGAACAGGAGAGCGCACGAGGGAGCTTCCAGGGGGAAACGCCTGGTATCTTTATAGTCCTG
TCGGGTTTCGCCACCTCTGACTTGAGCGTCGATTTTTGTGATGCTCGTCAGGGGGGCGGAGCCTATGGAA
AAACGCCAGCAACGCGGCCTTTTTACGGTTCCTGGCCTTTTGCTGGCCTTTTGCTCACATGTTCTTTCCT
GCGTTATCCCCTGATTCTGTGGATAACCGTATTACCGCCTTTGAGTGAGCTGATACCGCTCGCCGCAGCC
GAACGACCGAGCGCAGCGAGTCAGTGAGCGAGGAAGCGGAAGAGCGCCCAATACGCAAACCGCCTCTCCC
CGCGCGTTGGCCGATTCATTAATGCAGCTGGCACGACAGGTTTCCCGACTGGAAAGCGGGCAGTGAGCGC
AACGCAATTAATGTGAGTTAGCTCACTCATTAGGCACCCCAGGCTTTACACTTTATGCTTCCGGCTCGTA
TGTTGTGTGGAATTGTGAGCGGATAACAATTTCACACAGGAAACAGCTAT
Features (pLannotate 1.2.2; 19 found; start..end, strand, type, name):
     23..402     +  enhancer       CMV enhancer: human cytomegalovirus immediate early enhancer
    404..681     +  promoter       chicken β-actin promoter: No description available
    682..1698    +  intron         chimeric intron: chimera between introns from chicken β-actin and rabbit β-globin
   1711..1729    +  promoter       T7 promoter: promoter for bacteriophage T7 RNA polymerase
   1740..3458    +  CDS            Cas9(N): N-terminal portion of Streptococcus pyogenes Cas9 (Zetsche et al., 2015)
   3345..5843    +  CDS            dCas9(C): C-terminal portion of catalytically inactive Streptococcus pyogenes dCas9 carrying the N863A mutation (Zetsche et al., 2015)
   6087..8123    +  CDS            gag-pol (fragment): POL_MLVMS - Experimental evidence at protein level: Swiss-Prot protein existence level 1. [Integrase]: Catalyzes viral DNA integration into the host chromosome, by performing a series of DNA cutting and joining reactions. This enzyme activity takes place after virion entry into a cell and reverse transcription of the RNA genome in dsDNA. The first step in the integration process is 3' processing. This step requires a complex comprising the viral genome, matrix protein and integrase. This complex is called the pre-integration complex (PIC). The integrase protein removes 2 nucleotides from each
   8168..8186    -  misc_feature   MCS (fragment): pBluescript multiple cloning site
   8204..8428    +  polyA_signal   bGH poly(A) signal: bovine growth hormone polyadenylation signal
   8432..8453    +  promoter       SV40 promoter (fragment): SV40 enhancer and early promoter
   8499..8653    +  CDS            lacZα (fragment): LacZα fragment of β-galactosidase; lacZ fragment
   8684..9112    -  rep_origin     f1 ori (sequence partly withheld): f1 bacteriophage origin of replication; arrow indicates direction of (+) strand synthesis
   9139..9243    +  promoter       AmpR promoter: bla
   9244..10104   +  CDS            AmpR: β-lactamase; bla; confers resistance to ampicillin, carbenicillin, and related antibiotics
  10275..10863   +  rep_origin     ori: high-copy-number ColE1/pMB1/pBR322/pUC origin of replication
  11046..11138   +  CDS            lacI (fragment): lac repressor; lacI; The lac repressor binds to the lac operator to inhibit transcription in E. coli. This inhibition can be relieved by adding lactose or isopropyl-β-D-thiogalactopyranoside (IPTG).
  11151..11172   +  protein_bind   CAP binding site: CAP binding activates transcription in the presence of cAMP. E. coli catabolite activator protein
  11187..11217   +  promoter       lac promoter: promoter for the E. coli lac operon
  11221..11243   +  protein_bind   lac operator (fragment): The lac repressor binds to the lac operator to inhibit transcription in E. coli. This inhibition can be relieved by adding lactose or isopropyl-β-D-thiogalactopyranoside (IPTG). lac repressor encoded by lacI
