[The description below was written by a language model from this plasmid's Addgene catalogue record and pLannotate feature annotations shown in this document.]
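Description:
pCAG_iPE-C is a mammalian expression plasmid of about 11.3 kb built on a pBluescript backbone, encoding the iPE-C prime editor for CRISPR-based genome editing. It is maintained in E. coli through a high-copy ColE1/pUC-type origin and selected with ampicillin via the β-lactamase gene. The backbone also retains an f1 phage origin and remnants of the lac region (lac promoter, operator and CAP site, plus lacZα and lacI fragments) that have no role in the mammalian payload.

The roughly 8.4 kb insert is a single expression cassette driven by the CAG promoter, annotated here as its three components: the CMV immediate-early enhancer, the chicken β-actin promoter and a chimeric chicken β-actin/rabbit β-globin intron, which together give strong constitutive expression in many mammalian cell types. A short T7 promoter lies just upstream of the coding region. The open reading frame begins with Streptococcus pyogenes Cas9 carrying the N863A substitution, which inactivates the HNH nuclease domain and makes the protein a nickase. The annotation software splits this into overlapping N- and C-terminal pieces and labels the latter "dCas9", but the record describes a nickase. Fused to its C terminus is an engineered Moloney murine leukemia virus reverse transcriptase bearing the H8Y, D200N, T306K, W313F, T330P and L603W mutations, detected in the feature table as a gag-pol fragment. A bovine growth hormone polyadenylation signal terminates the transcript. The species list mentions SV40- and influenza-derived sequences, but no corresponding localization signals or tags are annotated. No guide RNA cassette is annotated, so a pegRNA would presumably have to be supplied separately. The plasmid is associated with work on exonuclease-enhanced prime editors.
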