Addgene plasmid #214735: pCAG_iPE-C
Purpose: encodes iPE-C prime editor (with MMLV-RT(H8Y, D200N, T306K, W313F, T330P, L603W) fused to the C terminus of nCas9-N863A) driven by a CAG promoter
Depositing lab: Gil Westmeyer. Depositing organization: Helmholtz Munich. Publication: Exonuclease-enhanced prime editors. Truong DJ, Geilenkeuser J, Wendel SV, Wilming JCH, Armbrust N, Binder EMH, Santl TH, Siebenhaar A, Gruber C, Phlairaharn T, Zivanic M, Westmeyer GG. Nat Methods. 2024 Feb 1. doi: 10.1038/s41592-023-02162-w. PubMed 38302659.
Backbone
  Vector backbone: pBlueScript
  Backbone size w/o insert (bp): 2825
  Total vector size (bp): 11257
  Vector type: Mammalian Expression, CRISPR, Synthetic Biology
Growth in bacteria
  Bacterial resistance: Ampicillin, 100 μg/mL
  Growth temperature: 37°C
  Growth strain: NEB Stable
  Copy number: High Copy
Gene/Insert
  Gene/Insert name: CAG_iPE-C_bGH
  Species: H. sapiens (human), G. gallus (chicken), B. taurus (bovine), O. cuniculus (rabbit), Synthetic; S.pyogenes, MMLV, CMV, SV40, influenza
  Insert size (bp): 8435
Terms and licenses: Academic/Nonprofit Terms; Industry Terms: Not Available to Industry
How to cite: pCAG_iPE-C was a gift from Gil Westmeyer (Addgene plasmid # 214735 ; http://n2t.net/addgene:214735 ; RRID:Addgene_214735)
